>Addgene plasmid #117730 | pLX307 LacZ | addgene full sequence | sequence record 234954 | Addgene NGS Result
GACCGCCACATCGAGCGGGTCACCGAGCTGCAAGAACTCTTCCTCACGCGCGTCGGGCTCGACATCGGCA
AGGTGTGGGTCGCGGACGACGGCGCCGCCGTGGCGGTCTGGACCACGCCGGAGAGCGTCGAAGCGGGGGC
GGTGTTCGCCGAGATCGGCCCGCGCATGGCCGAGTTGAGCGGTTCCCGGCTGGCCGCGCAGCAACAGATG
GAAGGCCTCCTGGCGCCGCACCGGCCCAAGGAGCCCGCGTGGTTCCTGGCCACCGTCGGCGTCTCGCCCG
ACCACCAGGGCAAGGGTCTGGGCAGCGCCGTCGTGCTCCCCGGAGTGGAGGCGGCCGAGCGCGCCGGGGT
GCCCGCCTTCCTGGAGACCTCCGCGCCCCGCAACCTCCCCTTCTACGAGCGGCTCGGCTTCACCGTCACC
GCCGACGTCGAGGTGCCCGAAGGACCGCGCACCTGGTGCATGACCCGCAAGCCCGGTGCCAGTTAACGAA
TTCTAGATCTTGAGACAAATGGCAGTATTCATCCACAATTTTAAAAGAAAAGGGGGGATTGGGGGGTACA
GTGCAGGGGAAAGAATAGTAGACATAATAGCAACAGACATACAAACTAAAGAATTACAAAAACAAATTAC
AAAAATTCAAAATTTTCGGGTTTATTACAGGGACAGCAGAGATCCACTTTGGCGCCGGCTCGAGGCCTGC
AGGTGCAAAGATGGATAAAGTTTTAAACAGAGAGGAATCTTTGCAGCTAATGGACCTTCTAGGTCTTGAA
AGGAGTGGGAATTGGCTCCGGTGCCCGTCAGTGGGCAGAGCGCACATCGCCCACAGTCCCCGAGAAGTTG
GGGGGAGGGGTCGGCAATTGAACCGGTGCCTAGAGAAGGTGGCGCGGGGTAAACTGGGAAAGTGATGTCG
TGTACTGGCTCCGCCTTTTTCCCGAGGGTGGGGGAGAACCGTATATAAGTGCAGTAGTCGCCGTGAACGT
TCTTTTTCGCAACGGGTTTGCCGCCAGAACACAGGTAAGTGCCGTGTGTGGTTCCCGCGGGCCTGGCCTC
TTTACGGGTTATGGCCCTTGCGTGCCTTGAATTACTTCCACCTGGCTGCAGTACGTGATTCTTGATCCCG
AGCTTCGGGTTGGAAGTGGGTGGGAGAGTTCGAGGCCTTGCGCTTAAGGAGCCCCTTCGCCTCGTGCTTG
AGTTGAGGCCTGGCCTGGGCGCTGGGGCCGCCGCGTGCGAATCTGGTGGCACCTTCGCGCCTGTCTCGCT
GCTTTCGATAAGTCTCTAGCCATTTAAAATTTTTGATGACCTGCTGCGACGCTTTTTTTCTGGCAAGATA
GTCTTGTAAATGCGGGCCAAGATCTGCACACTGGTATTTCGGTTTTTGGGGCCGCGGGCGGCGACGGGGC
CCGTGCGTCCCAGCGCACATGTTCGGCGAGGCGGGGCCTGCGAGCGCGGCCACCGAGAATCGGACGGGGG
TAGTCTCAAGCTGGCCGGCCTGCTCTGGTGCCTGGCCTCGCGCCGCCGTGTATCGCCCCGCCCTGGGCGG
CAAGGCTGGCCCGGTCGGCACCAGTTGCGTGAGCGGAAAGATGGCCGCTTCCCGGCCCTGCTGCAGGGAG
CTCAAAATGGAGGACGCGGCGCTCGGGAGAGCGGGCGGGTGAGTCACCCACACAAAGGAAAAGGGCCTTT
CCGTCCTCAGCCGTCGCTTCATGTGACTCCACGGAGTACCGGGCGCCGTCCAGGCACCTCGATTAGTTCT
CGAGCTTTTGGAGTACGTCGTCTTTAGGTTGGGGGGAGGGGTTTTATGCGATGGAGTTTCCCCACACTGA
GTGGGTGGAGACTGAAGTTAGGCCAGCTTGGCACTTGATGTAATTCTCCTTGGAATTTGCCCTTTTTGAG
TTTGGATCTTGGTTCATTCTCAAGCCTCAGACAGTGGTTCAAAGTTTTTTTCTTCCATTTCAGGTGTCGT
GAGGCTAGCATCGATTGATCAACAAGTTTGTACAAAAAAGTTGGCACCATGATAGATCCCGTCGTTTTAC
AACGTCGTGACTGGGAAAACCCTGGCGTTACCCAACTTAATCGCCTTGCAGCACATCCCCCTTTCGCCAG
CTGGCGTAATAGCGAAGAGGCCCGCACCGATCGCCCTTCCCAACAGTTGCGCAGCCTGAATGGCGAATGG
CGCTTTGCCTGGTTTCCGGCACCAGAAGCGGTGCCGGAAAGCTGGCTGGAGTGCGATCTTCCTGAGGCCG
ATACTGTCGTCGTCCCCTCAAACTGGCAGATGCACGGTTACGATGCGCCCATCTACACCAACGTGACCTA
TCCCATTACGGTCAATCCGCCGTTTGTTCCCACGGAGAATCCGACGGGTTGTTACTCGCTCACATTTAAT
GTTGATGAAAGCTGGCTACAGGAAGGCCAGACGCGAATTATTTTTGATGGCGTTAACTCGGCGTTTCATC
TGTGGTGCAACGGGCGCTGGGTCGGTTACGGCCAGGACAGTCGTTTGCCGTCTGAATTTGACCTGAGCGC
ATTTTTACGCGCCGGAGAAAACCGCCTCGCGGTGATGGTGCTGCGCTGGAGTGACGGCAGTTATCTGGAA
GATCAGGATATGTGGCGGATGAGCGGCATTTTCCGTGACGTCTCGTTGCTGCATAAACCGACTACACAAA
TCAGCGATTTCCATGTTGCCACTCGCTTTAATGATGATTTCAGCCGCGCTGTACTGGAGGCTGAAGTTCA
GATGTGCGGCGAGTTGCGTGACTACCTACGGGTAACAGTTTCTTTATGGCAGGGTGAAACGCAGGTCGCC
AGCGGCACCGCGCCTTTCGGCGGTGAAATTATCGATGAGCGTGGTGGTTATGCCGATCGCGTCACACTAC
GTCTGAACGTCGAAAACCCGAAACTGTGGAGCGCCGAAATCCCGAATCTCTATCGTGCGGTGGTTGAACT
GCACACCGCCGACGGCACGCTGATTGAAGCAGAAGCCTGCGATGTCGGTTTCCGCGAGGTGCGGATTGAA
AATGGTCTGCTGCTGCTGAACGGCAAGCCGTTGCTGATTCGAGGCGTTAACCGTCACGAGCATCATCCTC
TGCATGGTCAGGTCATGGATGAGCAGACGATGGTGCAGGATATCCTGCTGATGAAGCAGAACAACTTTAA
CGCCGTGCGCTGTTCGCATTATCCGAACCATCCGCTGTGGTACACGCTGTGCGACCGCTACGGCCTGTAT
GTGGTGGATGAAGCCAATATTGAAACCCACGGCATGGTGCCAATGAATCGTCTGACCGATGATCCGCGCT
GGCTACCGGCGATGAGCGAACGCGTAACGCGAATGGTGCAGCGCGATCGTAATCACCCGAGTGTGATCAT
CTGGTCGCTGGGGAATGAATCAGGCCACGGCGCTAATCACGACGCGCTGTATCGCTGGATCAAATCTGTC
GATCCTTCCCGCCCGGTGCAGTATGAAGGCGGCGGAGCCGACACCACGGCCACCGATATTATTTGCCCGA
TGTACGCGCGCGTGGATGAAGACCAGCCCTTCCCGGCTGTGCCGAAATGGTCCATCAAAAAATGGCTTTC
GCTACCTGGAGAGACGCGCCCGCTGATCCTTTGCGAATACGCCCACGCGATGGGTAACAGTCTTGGCGGT
TTCGCTAAATACTGGCAGGCGTTTCGTCAGTATCCCCGTTTACAGGGCGGCTTCGTCTGGGACTGGGTGG
ATCAGTCGCTGATTAAATATGATGAAAACGGCAACCCGTGGTCGGCTTACGGCGGTGATTTTGGCGATAC
GCCGAACGATCGCCAGTTCTGTATGAACGGTCTGGTCTTTGCCGACCGCACGCCGCATCCAGCGCTGACG
GAAGCAAAACACCAGCAGCAGTTTTTCCAGTTCCGTTTATCCGGGCAAACCATCGAAGTGACCAGCGAAT
ACCTGTTCCGTCATAGCGATAACGAGCTCCTGCACTGGATGGTGGCGCTGGATGGTAAGCCGCTGGCAAG
CGGTGAAGTGCCTCTGGATGTCGCTCCACAAGGTAAACAGTTGATTGAACTGCCTGAACTACCGCAGCCG
GAGAGCGCCGGGCAACTCTGGCTCACAGTACGCGTAGTGCAACCGAACGCGACCGCATGGTCAGAAGCCG
GCCACATCAGCGCCTGGCAGCAGTGGCGTCTGGCGGAAAACCTCAGTGTGACGCTCCCCGCCGCGTCCCA
CGCCATCCCGCATCTGACCACCAGCGAAATGGATTTTTGCATCGAGCTGGGTAATAAGCGTTGGCAATTT
AACCGCCAGTCAGGCTTTCTTTCACAGATGTGGATTGGCGATAAAAAACAACTGCTGACGCCGCTGCGCG
ATCAGTTCACCCGTGCACCGCTGGATAACGACATTGGCGTAAGTGAAGCGACCCGCATTGACCCTAACGC
CTGGGTCGAACGCTGGAAGGCGGCGGGCCATTACCAGGCCGAAGCAGCGTTGTTGCAGTGCACGGCAGAT
ACACTTGCTGACGCGGTGCTGATTACGACCGCTCACGCGTGGCAGCATCAGGGGAAAACCTTATTTATCA
GCCGGAAAACCTACCGGATTGATGGTAGTGGTCAAATGGCGATTACCGTTGATGTTGAAGTGGCGAGCGA
TACACCGCATCCGGCGCGGATTGGCCTGAACTGCCAGCTGGCGCAGGTAGCAGAGCGGGTAAACTGGCTC
GGATTAGGGCCGCAAGAAAACTATCCCGACCGCCTTACTGCCGCCTGTTTTGACCGCTGGGATCTGCCAT
TGTCAGACATGTATACCCCGTACGTCTTCCCGAGCGAAAACGGTCTGCGCTGCGGGACGCGCGAATTGAA
TTATGGCCCACACCAGTGGCGCGGCGACTTCCAGTTCAACATCAGCCGCTACAGTCAACAGCAACTGATG
GAAACCAGCCATCGCCATCTGCTGCACGCGGAAGAAGGCACATGGCTGAATATCGACGGTTTCCATATGG
GGATTGGTGGAGACGACTCCTGGAGCCCGTCAGTATCGGCGGAATTACAGCTGAGCGCCGGTCGCTACCA
TTACCAGTTGGTCTGGTGTCAAAAAACTAAGGGTGGGCGCGCCGACCCAGCTTTCTTGTACAAAGTGGTT
GATATCCAGCACAGTGGCGGCCGCTCGAGTCTAGAGGGCCCGCGGTTCGAAGGTAAGCCTATCCCTAACC
CTCTCCTCGGTCTCGATTCTACGCGTACCGGTTTGCCAACTTTCTTGTACAAAGTGGTTGATATCGGTAA
GCCTATCCCTAACCCTCTCCTCGGTCTCGATTCTACGTAGTAATGAACTAGTACCGGTTAAGTCGACAAT
CAACGCGTTAAGTCGACAATCAACCTCTGGATTACAAAATTTGTGAAAGATTGACTGGTATTCTTAACTA
TGTTGCTCCTTTTACGCTATGTGGATACGCTGCTTTAATGCCTTTGTATCATGCTATTGCTTCCCGTATG
GCTTTCATTTTCTCCTCCTTGTATAAATCCTGGTTGCTGTCTCTTTATGAGGAGTTGTGGCCCGTTGTCA
GGCAACGTGGCGTGGTGTGCACTGTGTTTGCTGACGCAACCCCCACTGGTTGGGGCATTGCCACCACCTG
TCAGCTCCTTTCCGGGACTTTCGCTTTCCCCCTCCCTATTGCCACGGCGGAACTCATCGCCGCCTGCCTT
GCCCGCTGCTGGACAGGGGCTCGGCTGTTGGGCACTGACAATTCCGTGGTGTTGTCGGGGAAATCATCGT
CCTTTCCTTGGCTGCTCGCCTGTGTTGCCACCTGGATTCTGCGCGGGACGTCCTTCTGCTACGTCCCTTC
GGCCCTCAATCCAGCGGACCTTCCTTCCCGCGGCCTGCTGCCGGCTCTGCGGCCTCTTCCGCGTCTTCGC
CTTCGCCCTCAGACGAGTCGGATCTCCCTTTGGGCCGCCTCCCCGCGTCGACTTTAAGACCAATGACTTA
CAAGGCAGCTGTAGATCTTAGCCACTTTTTAAAAGAAAAGGGGGGACTGGAAGGGCTAATTCACTCCCAA
CGAAGACAAGATCTGCTTTTTGCTTGTACTGGGTCTCTCTGGTTAGACCAGATCTGAGCCTGGGAGCTCT
CTGGCTAACTAGGGAACCCACTGCTTAAGCCTCAATAAAGCTTGCCTTGAGTGCTTCAAGTAGTGTGTGC
CCGTCTGTTGTGTGACTCTGGTAACTAGAGATCCCTCAGACCCTTTTAGTCAGTGTGGAAAATCTCTAGC
AGTACGTATAGTAGTTCATGTCATCTTATTATTCAGTATTTATAACTTGCAAAGAAATGAATATCAGAGA
GTGAGAGGAACTTGTTTATTGCAGCTTATAATGGTTACAAATAAAGCAATAGCATCACAAATTTCACAAA
TAAAGCATTTTTTTCACTGCATTCTAGTTGTGGTTTGTCCAAACTCATCAATGTATCTTATCATGTCTGG
CTCTAGCTATCCCGCCCCTAACTCCGCCCATCCCGCCCCTAACTCCGCCCAGTTCCGCCCATTCTCCGCC
CCATGGCTGACTAATTTTTTTTATTTATGCAGAGGCCGAGGCCGCCTCGGCCTCTGAGCTATTCCAGAAG
TAGTGAGGAGGCTTTTTTGGAGGCCTAGGGACGTACCCAATTCGCCCTATAGTGAGTCGTATTACGCGCG
CTCACTGGCCGTCGTTTTACAACGTCGTGACTGGGAAAACCCTGGCGTTACCCAACTTAATCGCCTTGCA
GCACATCCCCCTTTCGCCAGCTGGCGTAATAGCGAAGAGGCCCGCACCGATCGCCCTTCCCAACAGTTGC
GCAGCCTGAATGGCGAATGGG
[124 nt withheld, positions 6812-6935]
C
[91 nt withheld, positions 6937-7027]
A
[49 nt withheld, positions 7029-7077]
CCTTTGACGTTGGAGTCCACGTTCTTT
[37 nt withheld, positions 7105-7141]
ACCCTATCTCGGTCTATTCTTTTGATTTATAAGGGATTTTGCCGATTTCGGCCTATTGGTTAAAAAATGA
GCTGATTTAACAAAAATTTAACGCGAATTTTAACAAAATATTAACGCTTACAATTTAGGTGGCACTTTTC
GGGGAAATGTGCGCGGAACCCCTATTTGTTTATTTTTCTAAATACATTCAAATATGTATCCGCTCATGAG
ACAATAACCCTGATAAATGCTTCAATAATATTGAAAAAGGAAGAGTATGAGTATTCAACATTTCCGTGTC
GCCCTTATTCCCTTTTTTGCGGCATTTTGCCTTCCTGTTTTTGCTCACCCAGAAACGCTGGTGAAAGTAA
AAGATGCTGAAGATCAGTTGGGTGCACGAGTGGGTTACATCGAACTGGATCTCAACAGCGGTAAGATCCT
TGAGAGTTTTCGCCCCGAAGAACGTTTTCCAATGATGAGCACTTTTAAAGTTCTGCTATGTGGCGCGGTA
TTATCCCGTATTGACGCCGGGCAAGAGCAACTCGGTCGCCGCATACACTATTCTCAGAATGACTTGGTTG
AGTACTCACCAGTCACAGAAAAGCATCTTACGGATGGCATGACAGTAAGAGAATTATGCAGTGCTGCCAT
AACCATGAGTGATAACACTGCGGCCAACTTACTTCTGACAACGATCGGAGGACCGAAGGAGCTAACCGCT
TTTTTGCACAACATGGGGGATCATGTAACTCGCCTTGATCGTTGGGAACCGGAGCTGAATGAAGCCATAC
CAAACGACGAGCGTGACACCACGATGCCTGTAGCAATGGCAACAACGTTGCGCAAACTATTAACTGGCGA
ACTACTTACTCTAGCTTCCCGGCAACAATTAATAGACTGGATGGAGGCGGATAAAGTTGCAGGACCACTT
CTGCGCTCGGCCCTTCCGGCTGGCTGGTTTATTGCTGATAAATCTGGAGCCGGTGAGCGTGGGTCTCGCG
GTATCATTGCAGCACTGGGGCCAGATGGTAAGCCCTCCCGTATCGTAGTTATCTACACGACGGGGAGTCA
GGCAACTATGGATGAACGAAATAGACAGATCGCTGAGATAGGTGCCTCACTGATTAAGCATTGGTAACTG
TCAGACCAAGTTTACTCATATATACTTTAGATTGATTTAAAACTTCATTTTTAATTTAAAAGGATCTAGG
TGAAGATCCTTTTTGATAATCTCATGACCAAAATCCCTTAACGTGAGTTTTCGTTCCACTGAGCGTCAGA
CCCCGTAGAAAAGATCAAAGGATCTTCTTGAGATCCTTTTTTTCTGCGCGTAATCTGCTGCTTGCAAACA
AAAAAACCACCGCTACCAGCGGTGGTTTGTTTGCCGGATCAAGAGCTACCAACTCTTTTTCCGAAGGTAA
CTGGCTTCAGCAGAGCGCAGATACCAAATACTGTTCTTCTAGTGTAGCCGTAGTTAGGCCACCACTTCAA
GAACTCTGTAGCACCGCCTACATACCTCGCTCTGCTAATCCTGTTACCAGTGGCTGCTGCCAGTGGCGAT
AAGTCGTGTCTTACCGGGTTGGACTCAAGACGATAGTTACCGGATAAGGCGCAGCGGTCGGGCTGAACGG
GGGGTTCGTGCACACAGCCCAGCTTGGAGCGAACGACCTACACCGAACTGAGATACCTACAGCGTGAGCT
ATGAGAAAGCGCCACGCTTCCCGAAGGGAGAAAGGCGGACAGGTATCCGGTAAGCGGCAGGGTCGGAACA
GGAGAGCGCACGAGGGAGCTTCCAGGGGGAAACGCCTGGTATCTTTATAGTCCTGTCGGGTTTCGCCACC
TCTGACTTGAGCGTCGATTTTTGTGATGCTCGTCAGGGGGGCGGAGCCTATGGAAAAACGCCAGCAACGC
GGCCTTTTTACGGTTCCTGGCCTTTTGCTGGCCTTTTGCTCACATGTTCTTTCCTGCGTTATCCCCTGAT
TCTGTGGATAACCGTATTACCGCCTTTGAGTGAGCTGATACCGCTCGCCGCAGCCGAACGACCGAGCGCA
GCGAGTCAGTGAGCGAGGAAGCGGAAGAGCGCCCAATACGCAAACCGCCTCTCCCCGCGCGTTGGCCGAT
TCATTAATGCAGCTGGCACGACAGGTTTCCCGACTGGAAAGCGGGCAGTGAGCGCAACGCAATTAATGTG
AGTTAGCTCACTCATTAGGCACCCCAGGCTTTACACTTTATGCTTCCGGCTCGTATGTTGTGTGGAATTG
TGAGCGGATAACAATTTCACACAGGAAACAGCTATGACCATGATTACGCCAAGCGCGCAATTAACCCTCA
CTAAAGGGAACAAAAGCTGGAGCTGCAAGCTTAATGTAGTCTTATGCAATACTCTTGTAGTCTTGCAACA
TGGTAACGATGAGTTAGCAACATGCCTTACAAGGAGAGAAAAAGCACCGTGCATGCCGATTGGTGGAAGT
AAGGTGGTACGATCGTGCCTTATTAGGAAGGCAACAGACGGGTCTGACATGGATTGGACGAACCACTGAA
TTGCCGCATTGCAGAGATATTGTATTTAAGTGCCTAGCTCGATACATAAACGGGTCTCTCTGGTTAGACC
AGATCTGAGCCTGGGAGCTCTCTGGCTAACTAGGGAACCCACTGCTTAAGCCTCAATAAAGCTTGCCTTG
AGTGCTTCAAGTAGTGTGTGCCCGTCTGTTGTGTGACTCTGGTAACTAGAGATCCCTCAGACCCTTTTAG
TCAGTGTGGAAAATCTCTAGCAGTGGCGCCCGAACAGGGACTTGAAAGCGAAAGGGAAACCAGAGGAGCT
CTCTCGACGCAGGACTCGGCTTGCTGAAGCGCGCACGGCAAGAGGCGAGGGGCGGCGACTGGTGAGTACG
CCAAAAATTTTGACTAGCGGAGGCTAGAAGGAGAGAGATGGGTGCGAGAGCGTCAGTATTAAGCGGGGGA
GAATTAGATCGCGATGGGAAAAAATTCGGTTAAGGCCAGGGGGAAAGAAAAAATATAAATTAAAACATAT
AGTATGGGCAAGCAGGGAGCTAGAACGATTCGCAGTTAATCCTGGCCTGTTAGAAACATCAGAAGGCTGT
AGACAAATACTGGGACAGCTACAACCATCCCTTCAGACAGGATCAGAAGAACTTAGATCATTATATAATA
CAGTAGCAACCCTCTATTGTGTGCATCAAAGGATAGAGATAAAAGACACCAAGGAAGCTTTAGACAAGAT
AGAGGAAGAGCAAAACAAAAGTAAGACCACCGCACAGCAAGCGGCCGCTGATCTTCAGACCTGGAGGAGG
AGATATGAGGGACAATTGGAGAAGTGAATTATATAAATATAAAGTAGTAAAAATTGAACCATTAGGAGTA
GCACCCACCAAGGCAAAGAGAAGAGTGGTGCAGAGAGAAAAAAGAGCAGTGGGAATAGGAGCTTTGTTCC
TTGGGTTCTTGGGAGCAGCAGGAAGCACTATGGGCGCAGCGTCAATGACGCTGACGGTACAGGCCAGACA
ATTATTGTCTGGTATAGTGCAGCAGCAGAACAATTTGCTGAGGGCTATTGAGGCGCAACAGCATCTGTTG
CAACTCACAGTCTGGGGCATCAAGCAGCTCCAGGCAAGAATCCTGGCTGTGGAAAGATACCTAAAGGATC
AACAGCTCCTGGGGATTTGGGGTTGCTCTGGAAAACTCATTTGCACCACTGCTGTGCCTTGGAATGCTAG
TTGGAGTAATAAATCTCTGGAACAGATTTGGAATCACACGACCTGGATGGAGTGGGACAGAGAAATTAAC
AATTACACAAGCTTAATACACTCCTTAATTGAAGAATCGCAAAACCAGCAAGAAAAGAATGAACAAGAAT
TATTGGAATTAGATAAATGGGCAAGTTTGTGGAATTGGTTTAACATAACAAATTGGCTGTGGTATATAAA
ATTATTCATAATGATAGTAGGAGGCTTGGTAGGTTTAAGAATAGTTTTTGCTGTACTTTCTATAGTGAAT
AGAGTTAGGCAGGGATATTCACCATTATCGTTTCAGACCCACCTCCCAACCCCGAGGGGACCCATGCATT
GCATCTCAATTAGTCAGCAACCAGGTGTGGAAAGTCCCCAGGCTCCCCAGCAGGCAGAAGTATGCAAAGC
ATGCGTCTCAATTAGTCAGCAACCATAGTCCCGCCCCTAACTCCGCCCATCCCGCCCCTAACTCCGCCCA
GTTCCGCCCATTCTCCGCCCCATGGCTGACTAATTTTTTTTATTTATGCAGAGGCCGAGGCCGCCTCGGC
CTCTGAGCTATTCCAGAAGTAGTGAGGAGGCTTTTTTGGAGGCCTAGGCTTTTGCAAAAAGCTTTCTAGA
GGTACCACCGGAGCTTACCATGACCGAGTACAAGCCCACGGTGCGCCTCGCCACCCGCGACGACGTCCCC
AGGGCCGTACGCACCCTCGCCGCCGCGTTCGCCGACTACCCCGCCACGCGCCACACCGTCGATCCG
Features (pLannotate 1.2.2; 35 found; start..end, strand, type, name):
    529..646     +  misc_feature   cPPT/CTS: central polypurine tract and central termination sequence of HIV-1
    711..777     +  CDS            small t antigen (fragment): SV40 (simian virus 40) small t antigen
    784..1962    +  promoter       EF-1α promoter: strong constitutive promoter for human elongation factor EF-1α
   1983..2000    +  protein_bind   attB1 (fragment): mutant version of attB; core recombination site for the Gateway® BP reaction BP Clonase™
   2021..5065    +  CDS            lacZ: β-galactosidase; lacZ
   5085..5109    -  protein_bind   attB2: mutant version of attB; recombination site for the Gateway® BP reaction BP Clonase™
   5162..5203    +  CDS            V5 tag: epitope tag from simian virus 5
   5220..5237    -  protein_bind   attB2 (fragment): mutant version of attB; core recombination site for the Gateway® BP reaction BP Clonase™
   5246..5287    +  CDS            V5 tag: epitope tag from simian virus 5
   5338..5926    +  misc_feature   WPRE: woodchuck hepatitis virus posttranscriptional regulatory element
   5977..5996    +  misc_feature   cPPT/CTS (fragment): central polypurine tract and central termination sequence of HIV-1
   5998..6231    +  LTR            3' LTR (ΔU3): self-inactivating 3' long terminal repeat (LTR) from HIV-1
   6309..6430    +  polyA_signal   SV40 poly(A) signal: SV40 polyadenylation signal
   6470..6605    +  rep_origin     SV40 ori: SV40 origin of replication
   6626..6644    -  promoter       T7 promoter: promoter for bacteriophage T7 RNA polymerase
   6652..6807    +  CDS            lacZα (fragment): LacZα fragment of β-galactosidase; lacZ fragment
   6812..7240    +  rep_origin     f1 ori (sequence partly withheld): f1 bacteriophage origin of replication; arrow indicates direction of (+) strand synthesis
   7293..7397    +  promoter       AmpR promoter: bla
   7398..8258    +  CDS            AmpR: β-lactamase; bla; confers resistance to ampicillin, carbenicillin, and related antibiotics
   8429..9017    +  rep_origin     ori: high-copy-number ColE1/pMB1/pBR322/pUC origin of replication
   9200..9292    +  CDS            lacI (fragment): lac repressor; lacI; The lac repressor binds to the lac operator to inhibit transcription in E. coli. This inhibition can be relieved by adding lactose or isopropyl-β-D-thiogalactopyranoside (IPTG).
   9305..9326    +  protein_bind   CAP binding site: CAP binding activates transcription in the presence of cAMP. E. coli catabolite activator protein
   9341..9371    +  promoter       lac promoter: promoter for the E. coli lac operon
   9375..9397    +  protein_bind   lac operator (fragment): The lac repressor binds to the lac operator to inhibit transcription in E. coli. This inhibition can be relieved by adding lactose or isopropyl-β-D-thiogalactopyranoside (IPTG). lac repressor encoded by lacI
   9440..9458    +  promoter       T3 promoter: promoter for bacteriophage T3 RNA polymerase
   9486..9712    +  promoter       RSV promoter: Rous sarcoma virus enhancer/promoter
   9713..9893    +  LTR            5' LTR (truncated): truncated 5' long terminal repeat (LTR) from HIV-1
   9940..10065   +  misc_feature   HIV-1 Ψ: packaging signal of human immunodeficiency virus type 1
  10049..10412   +  CDS            HIV-1 gag (fragment): gag protein from human immunodeficiency virus 1; gag
  10558..10791   +  misc_feature   RRE: The Rev response element (RRE) of HIV-1 allows for Rev-dependent mRNA export from the nucleus to the cytoplasm.
  11168..11194   +  CDS            Rev (fragment): human immunodeficiency virus 1 (HIV-1) Rev protein; rev; enhances nuclear export of unspliced and incompletely spliced viral mRNAs
  11201..11224   +  promoter       SV40 promoter (fragment): SV40 early promoter
  11225..11296   +  promoter       SV40 promoter (fragment): SV40 enhancer and early promoter
  11320..11455   +  rep_origin     SV40 ori: SV40 origin of replication
  11501..480     +  CDS            PuroR (fragment) (across the origin): puromycin N-acetyltransferase; pac from Streptomyces; confers resistance to puromycin
