[The description below was written by a language model from this plasmid's Addgene catalogue record and pLannotate feature annotations shown in this document.]
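Description:
pLX307 LacZ is a lentiviral mammalian expression plasmid of 11,617 bp in which the E. coli lacZ open reading frame, encoding β-galactosidase, was placed into the pLX307 destination backbone by Gateway cloning. The coding sequence is flanked by attB1 and attB2 recombination sites and sits downstream of the strong constitutive human EF-1α promoter. A V5 epitope supplied by the backbone lies 3′ of the insert for a C-terminal fusion; the annotation detects two V5 copies and a second attB2 fragment in this region, suggesting a short duplication downstream of the insert. A WPRE follows to enhance transcript stability and expression. A separate cassette upstream, with SV40 early promoter/enhancer fragments driving puromycin N-acetyltransferase, allows puromycin selection of transduced cells.

The viral framework has a third-generation, self-inactivating layout. An RSV promoter is fused to a truncated HIV-1 5′ LTR to drive genomic RNA production without Tat. It is followed by the Ψ packaging signal with a gag fragment, the RRE for Rev-dependent nuclear export, and a cPPT/CTS that aids nuclear import. The ΔU3 3′ LTR inactivates LTR promoter activity after integration, and an SV40 poly(A) signal lies beyond it. Packaging functions are not encoded and must be supplied in trans. In bacteria the plasmid is maintained through a high-copy ColE1/pUC-type origin and ampicillin resistance; an f1 origin and remnants of a lac/T7/T3 cloning region are also present.

The record describes it simply as an open reading frame vector encoding LacZ. Such constructs commonly serve as a neutral control alongside other ORFs in the same backbone, though this role is not explicitly stated in the record.
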