Addgene plasmid #117730: pLX307 LacZ
Purpose: Open reading frame vector encoding LacZ
Depositing lab: William Hahn. Depositing organization: Dana-Farber Cancer Institute. Publication: MCL1 and DEDD promote urothelial carcinoma progression. Hong AL, Guerriero JL, Doshi MB, Kynnap BD, Kim WJ, Schinzel AC, Modiste R, Schlauch AJ, Adam RM, Kwiatkowski DJ, Beroukhim R, Letai A, Rosenberg JE, Hahn WC. Mol Cancer Res. 2019 Feb 18. pii: 1541-7786.MCR-18-0963. doi: 10.1158/1541-7786.MCR-18-0963. PubMed 30777879.
Backbone
  Vector backbone: pLX307
  Total vector size (bp): 11617
  Vector type: Mammalian Expression, Lentiviral
  Selectable markers: Puromycin
Growth in bacteria
  Bacterial resistance: Ampicillin, 100 μg/mL
  Growth temperature: 30°C
  Growth strain: NEB Stable
  Copy number: High Copy
Gene/Insert
  Gene/Insert name: LacZ
  Insert size (bp): 3071
  Promoter: EF1a
  Tag / fusion protein: V5 (C terminal on backbone)
  Cloning method: Gateway Cloning
  Sequencing primers: 5′ EF1a-F; 3′ WPRE-R
Terms and licenses: Academic/Nonprofit Terms; Industry Terms: Not Available to Industry
How to cite: pLX307 LacZ was a gift from William Hahn (Addgene plasmid # 117730 ; http://n2t.net/addgene:117730 ; RRID:Addgene_117730)
